>Addgene plasmid #42243 | Zebrafish-gRNA-0003 | depositor partial sequence | sequence record 57083 | T7 promoter + target site + gRNA + DraI site
TAATACGACTCACTATAGGAGCGGTACATGGCGACCGGTTTTAGAGCTAGAAATAGCAAGTTAAAATAAG
GCTAGTCCGTTATCAACTTGAAAAAGTGGCACCGAGTCGGTGCTTTTAAA
