>Addgene plasmid #42243 | Zebrafish-gRNA-0003 | addgene partial sequence | sequence record 57630 | M13-F20 5'-TGTAAAACGACGGCCAGT-3'
AGGTGAGCCAGTGAGTTGATTGCAGTCCAGTTACGCTGGAGTCTGAGGCTCGTCCTGAATGATATGCGAC
CGCCGGAGGGTTGCGTTTGAGACGGGCGACAGATCCAGTCGCGCTGCTCTCGTCGATCCAAGCTTTTTAA
AAGCACCGACTCGGTGCCACTTTTTCAAGTTGATAACGGACTAGCCTTATTTTAACTTGCTATTTCTAGC
TCTAAAACCGGTCGCCATGTACCGCTCCTATAGTGAGTCGTATTAGCTAGCGGTGCGAGCGGATCGAGCA
GTGTCGATCACTACTGGACCGCGAGCTGTGCTGCGACCCGTGATCTTACGGCATTATACGTATGATCGGT
CCACGATCAGCTAGATTATCTAGTCAGCTTGATGTCATAGCTGTTTCCTGAGGCTCAATACTGACCATTT
AAATCATACCTGACCTCCATAGCAGAAAGTCAAAAGCCTCCGACCGGAGGCTTTTGACTTGATCGGCACG
TAAGAGGTTCCAACTTTCACCATAATGAAATAAGATCACTACCGGGCGTATTTTTTGAGTTATCGAGATT
TTCAGGAGCTAAGGAAGCTAAAATGAGCCATATTCAACGGGAAACGTCTTGCTTGAAGCCGCGATTAAAT
TCCAACATGGATGCTGATTTATATGGGTATAAATGGGCTCGCGATAATGTCGGGCAATCAGGTGCGACAA
TCTATCGATTGTATGGGAAGCCCGATGCGCCAGAGTTGTTTCTGAAACATGGCAAAGGTAGCGTTGCCAA
TGATGTTACAGATGAGATGGTCAGGCTAAACTGGCTGACGGAATTTATGCCTCTTCCGACCATCAAGCA
