[The description below was written by a language model from this plasmid's Addgene catalogue record.]
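Description:
Zebrafish-gRNA-0003 (also recorded as DR279) is a small bacterial plasmid that serves as a template for producing a single guide RNA directed against the zebrafish gene fh (site #1). It is built on the DR274 guide RNA backbone, listed as 2147 bp without insert, and is classified as a CRISPR/zebrafish expression vector. The plasmid is propagated in E. coli under kanamycin selection. The record gives no origin of replication and lists the copy number as unknown, and no feature table is available, so other backbone elements cannot be described.

The payload is a 20-nucleotide targeting sequence matching the fh locus of Danio rerio, placed directly downstream of a T7 promoter and, according to the depositor's comments, fused at its 3' end to the constant guide RNA scaffold that Cas9 recognises. T7 is a bacteriophage promoter rather than one active in vertebrate cells, so this arrangement points to run-off in vitro transcription of the guide RNA rather than expression from the plasmid within the fish. The transcript carries the variable spacer that specifies the genomic target and the structured scaffold that recruits the nuclease.

The associated work concerns genome editing in zebrafish with a CRISPR-Cas system. The construct is one of a set of site-specific guides used to direct Cas9 cleavage and induce mutations at endogenous zebrafish genes. The record does not state the cloning method used to insert the spacer, and Cas9 itself is not encoded here, so it must be supplied separately.
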