Addgene plasmid #42243: Zebrafish-gRNA-0003
Purpose: gRNA targeted to zebrafish gene fh [site #1]
Depositing lab: Keith Joung. Depositing organization: Massachusetts General Hospital. Publication: Efficient genome editing in zebrafish using a CRISPR-Cas system. Hwang WY, Fu Y, Reyon D, Maeder ML, Tsai SQ, Sander JD, Peterson RT, Yeh JR, Joung JK. Nat Biotechnol. 2013 Jan 29. doi: 10.1038/nbt.2501. PubMed 23360964.
Backbone
  Vector backbone: DR274
  Backbone manufacturer: Joung lab (Addgene plasmid# 42250)
  Backbone size w/o insert (bp): 2147
  Vector type: CRISPR ; zebrafish expression
Growth in bacteria
  Bacterial resistance: Kanamycin, 50 μg/mL
  Growth temperature: 37°C
  Growth strain: XL1 Blue
  Copy number: Unknown
Gene/Insert
  Gene/Insert name: gRNA-fh site #1 (alt name: DR279)
  Species: D. rerio (zebrafish)
  Insert size (bp): 20
  Entrez Gene: fh (a.k.a. Fh1, im:7152785, ns:zf-e152, zf-e152, zgc:66253, zgc:77498)
  Promoter: T7
  Cloning method: Unknown
  Sequencing primers: 5′ M13 forward
Terms and licenses: Academic/Nonprofit Terms; Industry Terms: Not Available to Industry
Depositor comments: Target site: GGAGCGGTACATGGCGACCG Guide RNA sequence: TAATACGACTCACTATAGGAGCGGTACATGGCGACCGGTTTTAGAGCTAGAAATAGCAAG TTAAAATAAGGCTAGTCCGTTATCAACTTGAAAAAGTGGCACCGAGTCGGTGCTTTTAAA
How to cite: Zebrafish-gRNA-0003 was a gift from Keith Joung (Addgene plasmid # 42243 ; http://n2t.net/addgene:42243 ; RRID:Addgene_42243)
